>Addgene plasmid #185696 | p226-AAV-dlx-dio-mScarlet-T2A-SYPEGFP | addgene full sequence | sequence record 366332 | Addgene NGS Result
TGCATGCGGTATCGATAAGCTGATACATTGATGAGTTTGGACAAACCACAACTAGAATGCAGTGAAAAAA
ATGCTTTATTTGTGAAATTTGTGATGCTATTGCTTTATTTGTAACCATTATAAGCTGCAATAAACAAGTT
AACAACAACAATTGCATTCATTTTATGTTTCAGGTTCAGGGGGAGGTGTGGGAGGTTTTTTAAAGCAAGT
AAAACCTCTACAAATGTGGTATGGCTGATTATGATCTAGAGTCGCGGCCAGCTTGATGGCCGCTATCACA
GATCTCTCGAGCAGCGCTCGGTATCGATGCGGGGAGGCGGCCCAAAGGGAGATCCGACTCGTCTGAGGGC
GAAGGCGAAGACGCGGAAGAGGCCGCAGAGCCGGCAGCAGGCCGCGGGAAGGAAGGTCCGCTGGATTGAG
GGCCGAAGGGACGTAGCAGAAGGACGTCCCGCGCAGAATCCAGGTGGCAACATAGGCGAGCAGCCAAGGA
AAGGACGATGATTTCCCCGACAACACCACGGAATTGTCAGTGCCCAACAGCCGAGCCCCTGTCCAGCAGC
GGGCAAGGCAGGCGGCGATGAGTTCCGCCGTGGCAATAGGGAGGGGGAAAGCGAAAGTCCCGGAAAGGAG
CTGACAGGTGGTGGCAATGCCCCAACCAGTGGGGGTTGCGTCAGCAAACACAGTGCACACCACGCCACGT
TGCCTGACAACGGGCCACAACTCCTCATAAAGAGACAGCAACCAGGATTTATACAAGGAGGAGAAAATGA
AAGCCATACGGGAAGCAATAGCATGATACAAAGGCATTAAAGCAGCGTATCCACATAGCGTAAAAGGAGC
AACATAGTTAAGAATACCAGTCAATCTTTCACAAATTTTGTAATCCAGAGGTTGATTATCGATAAGCTTG
ATATCGAATTCCCTGCAGGGGTGGTGATGATCTTCGATAACTTCGTATAGGATACTTTATACGAAGTTAT
TGCGATTCGGATAACTTCGTATAGCATACATTATACGAAGTTATCAAGGCCGGCCGCCACCATGCTGTGC
TGTATGAGAAGAACCAAACAGGTTGAAAAGAATGATGAGGACCAAAAGATCATGGTGAGCAAGGGCGAGG
CAGTGATCAAGGAGTTCATGCGGTTCAAGGTGCACATGGAGGGCTCCATGAACGGCCACGAGTTCGAGAT
CGAGGGCGAGGGCGAGGGCCGCCCCTACGAGGGCACCCAGACCGCCAAGCTGAAGGTGACCAAGGGTGGC
CCCCTGCCCTTCTCCTGGGACATCCTGTCCCCTCAGTTCATGTACGGCTCCAGGGCCTTCATCAAGCACC
CCGCCGACATCCCCGACTACTATAAGCAGTCCTTCCCCGAGGGCTTCAAGTGGGAGCGCGTGATGAACTT
CGAGGACGGCGGCGCCGTGACCGTGACCCAGGACACCTCCCTGGAGGACGGCACCCTGATCTACAAGGTG
AAGCTCCGCGGCACCAACTTCCCTCCTGACGGCCCCGTAATGCAGAAGAAGACAATGGGCTGGGAAGCGT
CCACCGAGCGGTTGTACCCCGAGGACGGCGTGCTGAAGGGCGACATTAAGATGGCCCTGCGCCTGAAGGA
CGGCGGCCGCTACCTGGCGGACTTCAAGACCACCTACAAGGCCAAGAAGCCCGTGCAGATGCCCGGCGCC
TACAACGTCGACCGCAAGTTGGACATCACCTCCCACAACGAGGACTACACCGTGGTGGAACAGTACGAAC
GCTCCGAGGGCCGCCACTCCACCGGCGGCATGGACGAGCTGTACAAGGGAAGTGGAGAGGGCAGAGGAAG
TCTTCTGACATGCGGAGACGTGGAAGAGAATCCCGGCCCTGCCCCAGGCTCATCTAGAATGGACGTGGTG
AATCAGCTGGTGGCTGGGGGTCAGTTCCGGGTGGTCAAGGAGCCCCTTGGCTTCGTGAAGGTGCTGCAGT
GGGTCTTTGCCATCTTCGCCTTTGCTACGTGCGGCAGCTACACCGGAGAGCTTCGGCTGAGCGTGGAGTG
TGCCAACAAGACGGAGAGTGCCCTCAACATCGAAGTCGAATTTGAGTACCCATTCAGGCTGCACCAAGTG
TACTTTGATGCACCCTCCTGCGTTAAAGGGGGCACTACCAAGATCTTCCTAGTTGGTGACTACTCCTCCT
CGGCTGAATTCTTTGTCACCGTGGCTGTGTTTGCCTTCCTCTACTCCATGGGGGCCCTGGCCACCTACAT
CTTCCTGCAGAACAAGTACCGAGAGAACAACAAAGGGCCAATGATGGACTTCCTGGCCACAGCAGTGTTC
GCTTTCATGTGGCTAGTTAGCTCATCCGCCTGGGCCAAAGGCCTGTCCGATGTGAAGATGGCCACTGACC
CAGAGAACATTATCAAGGAGATGCCTATGTGCCGCCAGACAGGAAACACATGCAAGGAACTGAGGGACCC
TGTGACTTCAGGACTCAACACCTCGGTGGTGTTTGGCTTCCTGAACCTGGTGCTCTGGGTTGGCAACCTA
TGGTTCGTGTTCAAGGAGACAGGCTGGGCCGCCCCATTCATGCGCGCACCTCCAGGCGCCCCAGAAAAGC
AACCAGCTCCTGGCGATGCCTACGGCGATGCGGGCTATGGGCAGGGCCCCGGAGGCTATGGGCCCCAGGA
CTCCTACGGGCCTCAGGGTGGTTATCAACCCGATTACGGGCAGCCAGCCAGCGGCGGTGGCGGTGGCTAC
GGGCCTCAGGGCGACTATGGGCAGCAAGGCTACGGCCAACAGGGTGCGCCCACCTCCTTCTCCAATCAGA
TGTCGCGAATGGTGAGCAAGGGCGAGGAGCTGTTCACCGGGGTGGTGCCCATCCTGGTCGAGCTGGACGG
CGACGTAAACGGCCACAAGTTCAGCGTGTCCGGCGAGGGCGAGGGCGATGCCACCTACGGCAAGCTGACC
CTGAAGTTCATCTGCACCACCGGCAAGCTGCCCGTGCCCTGGCCCACCCTCGTGACCACCCTGACCTACG
GCGTGCAGTGCTTCAGCCGCTACCCCGACCACATGAAGCAGCACGACTTCTTCAAGTCCGCCATGCCCGA
AGGCTACGTCCAGGAGCGCACCATCTTCTTCAAGGACGACGGCAACTACAAGACCCGCGCCGAGGTGAAG
TTCGAGGGCGACACCCTGGTGAACCGCATCGAGCTGAAGGGCATCGACTTCAAGGAGGACGGCAACATCC
TGGGGCACAAGCTGGAGTACAACTACAACAGCCACAACGTCTATATCATGGCCGACAAGCAGAAGAACGG
CATCAAGGTGAACTTCAAGATCCGCCACAACATCGAGGACGGCAGCGTGCAGCTCGCCGACCACTACCAG
CAGAACACCCCCATCGGCGACGGCCCCGTGCTGCTGCCCGACAACCACTACCTGAGCACCCAGTCCGCCC
TGAGCAAAGACCCCAACGAGAAGCGCGATCACATGGTCCTGCTGGAGTTCGTGACCGCCGCCGGGATCAC
TCTCGGCATGGACGAGCTGTATAAGTAAGGCGCGCCAAATAACTTCGTATAAAGTATCCTATACGAAGTT
ATTGTGATTCGGATAACTTCGTATAATGTATGCTATACGAAGTTATCGACGTCGAGTGGCTACTAGTTTC
TTAAGAGCTGTAATTGAACTGGGAGTGGACACCTGTGGAGAGAAAGGCAAAGTGGATGTCAGTAAGACCA
ATAGGTGCCTATCAGAAACGCAAGAGTCTTCTCTGTCTCGACAAGCCCAGTTTCTATTGGTCTCCTTAAA
CCTGTCTTGTAACCTTGATACTTACCTGCCCAGTGCCTCACGACCAACTTCTGCAGCTTAAGGCGCCGCG
CTCTGCTTCTGGAAGGCTGCGCTCCTCGACCTGCAGGCTAGAAGCAAATGTAAGCAATAGATGGCTCTGC
CCTGACTTTTATGCCCAGCCCGGGCTGCAGGAATTCGATATCAAGCTTCCTACTGTGAAACTTTGGGTTC
GTAGCTCCCCAGGATCAATTCTGAACAAAGCCTCCAGCTGCAGTGCCATCCAATTTGAAGCAGACATTGG
GGACAATTTAAGGTTTTTATCCACAAGAAGGTTTTTTTCCATTCTCTTAAATGCAGCCATAATTAGAGTA
ATTTTTCATGTAGCCCGCTGATTACAGCGTTTTTACCGTCAAAGATAATTACCTGTAATTTTCTTCCACT
TTTAATACTAAAAAGCCATCTTTATTTAGATTCAGGAACAGGAAAGGCGAAACAAAAGAGGGAAATTATT
CTGTTATTCATACACAAATTGCAGAGACGTAGGACCTAAAATTGAAAATTAACCAAAATTATAATGCTGG
AAAGAATGGAAGAGGCTGCAGAAGTACAGCTGGTAGTAGGGCTTTGCTGAATTATTCAAATTATGTTAGA
GAAAAAGCTACCATATATCGAAACCAACACTAATTTTTCCTTAAAAAATTTCACCAAATATATGCCAAAC
CACTGTGAGTGTATAGAATTCTTAATTAAACGCGTGCGGCCGCAGGAACCCCTAGTGATGGAGTTGGCCA
CTCCCTCTCTGCGCGCTCGCTCGCTCACTGAGGCCGGGCGACCAAAGGTCGCCCGACGCCCGGGCGGCCT
CAGTGAGCGAGCGAGCGCGCAGCTGCCTGCAGGACATGTGAGCAAAAGGCCAGCAAAAGGCCAGGAACCG
TAAAAAGGCCGCGTTGCTGGCGTTTTTCCATAGGCTCCGCCCCCCTGACGAGCATCACAAAAATCGACGC
TCAAGTCAGAGGTGGCGAAACCCGACAGGACTATAAAGATACCAGGCGTTTCCCCCTGGAAGCTCCCTCG
TGCGCTCTCCTGTTCCGACCCTGCCGCTTACCGGATACCTGTCCGCCTTTCTCCCTTCGGGAAGCGTGGC
GCTTTCTCATAGCTCACGCTGTAGGTATCTCAGTTCGGTGTAGGTCGTTCGCTCCAAGCTGGGCTGTGTG
CACGAACCCCCCGTTCAGCCCGACCGCTGCGCCTTATCCGGTAACTATCGTCTTGAGTCCAACCCGGTAA
GACACGACTTATCGCCACTGGCAGCAGCCACTGGTAACAGGATTAGCAGAGCGAGGTATGTAGGCGGTGC
TACAGAGTTCTTGAAGTGGTGGCCTAACTACGGCTACACTAGAAGAACAGTATTTGGTATCTGCGCTCTG
CTGAAGCCAGTTACCTTCGGAAAAAGAGTTGGTAGCTCTTGATCCGGCAAACAAACCACCGCTGGTAGCG
GTGGTTTTTTTGTTTGCAAGCAGCAGATTACGCGCAGAAAAAAAGGATCTCAAGAAGATCCTTTGATCTT
TTCTACGGGGTCTGACGCTCAGTGGAACGAAAACTCACGTTAAGGGATTTTGGTCATGAGATTATCAAAA
AGGATCTTCACCTAGATCCTTTTAAATTAAAAATGAAGTTTTAAATCAATCTAAAGTATATATGAGTAAA
CTTGGTCTGACAGTTACCAATGCTTAATCAGTGAGGCACCTATCTCAGCGATCTGTCTATTTCGTTCATC
CATAGTTGCCTGACTCCCCGTCGTGTAGATAACTACGATACGGGAGGGCTTACCATCTGGCCCCAGTGCT
GCAATGATACCGCGAGACCCACGCTCACCGGCTCCAGATTTATCAGCAATAAACCAGCCAGCCGGAAGGG
CCGAGCGCAGAAGTGGTCCTGCAACTTTATCCGCCTCCATCCAGTCTATTAATTGTTGCCGGGAAGCTAG
AGTAAGTAGTTCGCCAGTTAATAGTTTGCGCAACGTTGTTGCCATTGCTACAGGCATCGTGGTGTCACGC
TCGTCGTTTGGTATGGCTTCATTCAGCTCCGGTTCCCAACGATCAAGGCGAGTTACATGATCCCCCATGT
TGTGCAAAAAAGCGGTTAGCTCCTTCGGTCCTCCGATCGTTGTCAGAAGTAAGTTGGCCGCAGTGTTATC
ACTCATGGTTATGGCAGCACTGCATAATTCTCTTACTGTCATGCCATCCGTAAGATGCTTTTCTGTGACT
GGTGAGTACTCAACCAAGTCATTCTGAGAATAGTGTATGCGGCGACCGAGTTGCTCTTGCCCGGCGTCAA
TACGGGATAATACCGCGCCACATAGCAGAACTTTAAAAGTGCTCATCATTGGAAAACGTTCTTCGGGGCG
AAAACTCTCAAGGATCTTACCGCTGTTGAGATCCAGTTCGATGTAACCCACTCGTGCACCCAACTGATCT
TCAGCATCTTTTACTTTCACCAGCGTTTCTGGGTGAGCAAAAACAGGAAGGCAAAATGCCGCAAAAAAGG
GAATAAGGGCGACACGGAAATGTTGAATACTCATACTCTTCCTTTTTCAATATTATTGAAGCATTTATCA
GGGTTATTGTCTCATGAGCGGATACATATTTGAATGTATTTAGAAAAATAAACAAATAGGGGTTCCGCGC
ACATTTCCCCGAAAAGTGCCACCTGACGTCTAAGAAACCATTATTATCATGACATTAACCTATAAAAATA
GGCGTATCACGAGGCCCTTTCGTCTCGCGCGTTTCGGTGATGACGGTGAAAACCTCTGACACATGCAGCT
CCCGGAGACGGTCACAGCTTGTCTGTAAGCGGATGCCGGGAGCAGACAAGCCCGTCAGGGCGCGTCAGCG
GGTGTTGGCGGGTGTCGGGGCTGGCTTAACTATGCGGCATCAGAGCAGATTGTACTGAGAGTGCACCATA
AAATTGTAAACGTTAATATTTTGTTAAAATTCGCGTTAAATTTTTGTTAAATCAGCTCATTTTTTAACCA
ATAGACCGAAATCGGCAAAATCCCTTATAAATCAAAAGAATAGCCCGAGATAGAGT
[37 nt withheld, positions 6847-6883]
AAAGAACGTGGACTCCAACGTCAAAGG
[141 nt withheld, positions 6911-7051]
G
[46 nt withheld, positions 7053-7098]
A
[95 nt withheld, positions 7100-7194]
TATGCGGTGTGAAATACCGCACAGATGCGTAAGGAGAAAATACCGCATCAGGCGCCCCTGCAGGCAGCTG
CGCGCTCGCTCGCTCACTGAGGCCGCCCGGGCAAAGCCCGGGCGTCGGGCGACCTTTGGTCGCCCGGCCT
CAGTGAGCGAGCGAGCGCGCAGAGAGGGAGTGGCCAACTCCATCACTAGGGGTTCCTGCGGCCGCTCGGT
CCGCACG
Features (pLannotate 1.2.2; 24 found; start..end, strand, type, name):
     59..140     -  polyA_signal   SV40 poly(A) signal: SV40 polyadenylation signal
    163..246     -  CDS            large T antigen (fragment): large T antigen from SV40 (simian virus 40)
    309..897     -  misc_feature   WPRE: woodchuck hepatitis virus posttranscriptional regulatory element
    897..922     -  misc_feature   MCS (fragment): pBluescript multiple cloning site
    947..980     +  protein_bind   lox2272: Cre-mediated recombination occurs in the 8-bp core sequence (GGATACTT). lox2272 sites are compatible with each other, but incompatible with loxP or loxN sites (Lee and Saito, 1988). Cre recombinase
    991..1024    +  protein_bind   loxP: Cre-mediated recombination occurs in the 8-bp core sequence (GCATACAT). Cre recombinase
   1042..1101    +  CDS            Gap43 (fragment): NEUM_RAT - Experimental evidence at protein level: Swiss-Prot protein existence level 1. This protein is associated with nerve growth. It is a major component of the motile 'growth cones' that form the tips of elongating axons. Plays a role in axonal and dendritic filopodia induction (By similarity). From Rattus norvegicus (Rat).
   1102..1797    +  CDS            mScarlet-I: mScarlet-I is a basic (constitutively fluorescent) red fluorescent protein published in 2016, derived from synthetic construct. It is reported to be a rapidly-maturing monomer with moderate acid sensitivity.
   1879..2802    +  CDS            Syp: SYPH_RAT - Experimental evidence at protein level: Swiss-Prot protein existence level 1. Possibly involved in structural functions as organizing other membrane components or in targeting the vesicles to the plasma membrane. Involved in the regulation of short-term and long-term synaptic plasticity (By similarity). From Rattus norvegicus (Rat).
   2809..3525    +  CDS            EGFP: EGFP is a basic (constitutively fluorescent) green fluorescent protein published in 1996, derived from Aequorea victoria. It is reported to be a rapidly-maturing weak dimer with moderate acid sensitivity.
   3539..3572    -  protein_bind   lox2272: Cre-mediated recombination occurs in the 8-bp core sequence (GGATACTT). lox2272 sites are compatible with each other, but incompatible with loxP or loxN sites (Lee and Saito, 1988). Cre recombinase
   3583..3616    -  protein_bind   loxP: Cre-mediated recombination occurs in the 8-bp core sequence (GCATACAT). Cre recombinase
   3673..3805    -  intron         chimeric intron: chimera between introns from human β-globin and immunoglobulin heavy chain genes
   3939..3968    +  misc_feature   MCS (fragment): pBluescript multiple cloning site
   4559..4586    -  repeat_region  AAV2 ITR (fragment): inverted terminal repeat of adeno-associated virus serotype 2 inverted
   4615..4642    -  repeat_region  AAV2 ITR (fragment): inverted terminal repeat of adeno-associated virus serotype 2 inverted
   4715..5303    -  rep_origin     ori: high-copy-number ColE1/pMB1/pBR322/pUC origin of replication
   5474..6334    -  CDS            AmpR: β-lactamase; bla; confers resistance to ampicillin, carbenicillin, and related antibiotics
   6335..6439    -  promoter       AmpR promoter: bla
   6534..6569    +  CDS            rop (fragment): Rop protein, which maintains plasmids at low copy number; rop
   6671..6720    +  misc_feature   bom (fragment): basis of mobility region from pBR322
   6721..7176    -  rep_origin     f1 ori (sequence partly withheld): f1 bacteriophage origin of replication; arrow indicates direction of (+) strand synthesis
   7195..7246    +  misc_feature   bom (fragment): basis of mobility region from pBR322
   7251..7391    -  repeat_region  AAV2 ITR: inverted terminal repeat of adeno-associated virus serotype 2 inverted
