[The description below was written by a language model from this plasmid's Addgene catalogue record and pLannotate feature annotations shown in this document.]
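Description:
p226-AAV-dlx-dio-mScarlet-T2A-SYPEGFP is an adeno-associated virus transfer plasmid for Cre-dependent, two-colour labelling of mammalian neurons, built on a pAAV-mDlx-dio backbone. It is propagated in E. coli as a high-copy plasmid with a ColE1/pUC-type origin and an ampicillin resistance gene, and it also carries an f1 origin. AAV2 inverted terminal repeats, which allow the cassette to be packaged into recombinant AAV, flank the expression unit. The annotation detects one complete ITR and only short fragments of the other, and recombination-reducing NEB Stable cells are the recorded host.

The payload is driven by the mDlx promoter named in the catalogue entry; this element is not itself annotated in the feature table, but presumably lies in the unannotated stretch next to a chimeric β-globin/immunoglobulin intron. The coding cassette sits between paired lox2272 and loxP sites in opposing orientations (a DIO/FLEx arrangement). It runs on the opposite strand to the intron, WPRE and SV40 polyadenylation signal, so it is inverted and silent until Cre flips and locks it into the sense orientation. The open reading frame encodes a short Gap43-derived palmitoylation motif fused to a red fluorescent protein (annotated as mScarlet-I) for membrane targeting. A T2A self-cleaving peptide is listed in the record but not annotated, and would fall in the gap between the two coding regions. Rat synaptophysin fused to EGFP follows. The backbone-modification field mentions tdTomato, whereas the name, insert field and sequence annotation indicate mScarlet.

In Cre-expressing cells where the Dlx enhancer is active (this element is generally used to target forebrain GABAergic interneurons), the construct should mark cell membranes and processes in red and synaptophysin-containing presynaptic sites in green.
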