Addgene plasmid #185696: p226-AAV-dlx-dio-mScarlet-T2A-SYPEGFP
Purpose: AAV vector expressing cre-dependent mem-mScarlet, T2A, Synaptophysin-EGFP driven by Dlx promoter
Depositing lab: Lynette Lim. Depositing organization: Vlaams Instituut voor Biotechnologie (VIB, vzw).
Backbone
  Vector backbone: pAAV-mDlx-dio
  Backbone manufacturer: addgene
  Backbone size w/o insert (bp): 3963
  Total vector size (bp): 7438
  Modifications to backbone: removal of EGFP and replace with double inverted lox sites and Tdtomato-T2A-SYPEGFP flanked by AscI and FseI sites
  Vector type: Mammalian Expression, AAV, Cre/Lox
Growth in bacteria
  Bacterial resistance: Ampicillin, 100 μg/mL
  Growth temperature: 37°C
  Growth strain: NEB Stable
  Copy number: High Copy
Gene/Insert
  Gene/Insert name: mScarlet, T2A, Synaptophysin-EGFP (alt name: mScarlet, SYP-EGFP)
  Species: Synthetic
  Insert size (bp): 2460
  Promoter: mDlx
  Tag / fusion protein: mScarlet palmitoylation, Synaptophysin fused to EGFP
  Cloning method: Gibson Cloning
  Sequencing primers: 5′ GTGTCCACTCCCAGTTCAATTACA; 3′ cgtatccacatagcgtaaaaggag
Terms and licenses: Academic/Nonprofit Terms; Industry Terms: Not Available to Industry
How to cite: p226-AAV-dlx-dio-mScarlet-T2A-SYPEGFP was a gift from Lynette Lim (Addgene plasmid # 185696 ; http://n2t.net/addgene:185696 ; RRID:Addgene_185696)
